Addgene plasmid #103670: LSB-hsa-miR-595
Purpose: Used to sense miRNA activity using fluorescence based tools. hsa-miR-595 target in 3' UTR of of mKate. miRNA activity can be measured by the repression of mKate2 relative to EBFP2 fluorescent proteins . Plasmid is inherently unstable; please see Depositor Comments
Depositing lab: Ron Weiss. Depositing organization: Massachusetts Institute of Technology. Publication: A mixed antagonistic/synergistic miRNA repression model enables accurate predictions of multi-input miRNA sensor activity. Gam JJ, Babb J, Weiss R. Nat Commun. 2018 Jun 22;9(1):2430. doi: 10.1038/s41467-018-04575-0. PubMed 29934631.
Backbone
  Vector backbone: Low Sensor Backbone (LSB)
  Vector type: Mammalian Expression, Synthetic Biology
Growth in bacteria
  Bacterial resistance: Ampicillin and Kanamycin, 100 & 50 μg/mL
  Growth temperature: 30°C
  Growth strain: NEB Stable
  Copy number: High Copy
Gene/Insert
  Gene/Insert name: hsa-miR-595 target
  Species: H. sapiens (human)
  Entrez Gene: MIR595 (a.k.a. MIRN595, hsa-mir-595)
  Promoter: EF-1a
  Cloning method: Gibson Cloning
Terms and licenses: Academic/Nonprofit Terms; Industry Terms: Not Available to Industry
Depositor comments: Please note that this plasmid is inherently unstable due to a repeating poly A element. We recommend performing a diagnostic digest on multiple colonies upon receipt. The depositors would like to note the presence of several discrepancies between the depositor sequence and physical plasmid sequence. In particular, the sequences upstream and downstream of the puromycin coding region have 10 bp insertions which do not affect the ability to perform puromycin selection. The sequences for those regions within the physical plasmids are as follows: Upstream of Puro: GAATTCGACCGCCTGTCTCAAGGTGCCACC; Downstream of Puro: GCTTTGAGACTACGCGTGAATTCACTCCTC. Please contact if you are interested in this plasmid prior to placing an order.
How to cite: LSB-hsa-miR-595 was a gift from Ron Weiss (Addgene plasmid # 103670 ; http://n2t.net/addgene:103670 ; RRID:Addgene_103670)
