[The description below was written by a language model from this plasmid's Addgene catalogue record and pLannotate feature annotations shown in this document.]
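Description:
LSB-hsa-miR-595 is a mammalian expression and synthetic-biology plasmid built on the Low Sensor Backbone (LSB), designed as a two-colour fluorescent sensor of microRNA activity. The depositor's full sequence is about 11 kb. It replicates in E. coli from a high-copy ColE1/pUC-type origin and carries both a β-lactamase (AmpR) and an aminoglycoside phosphotransferase (KanR) gene, matching the dual ampicillin/kanamycin selection listed in the record. A remnant lac promoter/operator region is also annotated in the backbone.

The payload consists of two parallel transcription units, each driven by the human EF-1α core promoter with its intron A and terminated by a rabbit β-globin poly(A) signal. One unit expresses the red fluorescent protein mKate2 and, according to the record, carries a target site for human miR-595 in its 3' UTR. This site is not separately annotated, but it presumably lies in the gap between the mKate2 coding region and its β-globin sequences. The other unit expresses the blue protein EBFP2 without a target and serves as an internal reference. When miR-595 is active in a transfected cell, the mKate2 transcript is repressed, so the ratio of mKate2 to EBFP2 fluorescence reports miRNA activity independently of plasmid dose. Gateway attB4, attB1 and attB2 scars flank the promoters and reporters, reflecting modular assembly of these units.

A puromycin N-acetyltransferase gene with its own β-globin poly(A) allows puromycin selection in mammalian cells; no promoter for it is annotated. The depositor notes that the repeated poly(A) elements make the plasmid inherently unstable. The physical plasmid also differs slightly from the deposited sequence, with short insertions flanking the puromycin coding region that do not impair selection.
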