Features (pLannotate 1.2.2; 28 found; start..end, strand, type, name):
     87..675     -  rep_origin     ori: high-copy-number ColE1/pMB1/pBR322/pUC origin of replication
    846..1706    -  CDS            AmpR: β-lactamase; bla; confers resistance to ampicillin, carbenicillin, and related antibiotics
   1707..1778    -  promoter       AmpR promoter: bla
   1857..2456    +  CDS            PuroR: puromycin N-acetyltransferase; pac from Streptomyces alboniger; confers resistance to puromycin
   2461..2541    +  CDS            HBB (fragment): HBB_PONPY - Experimental evidence at transcript level: Swiss-Prot protein existence level 2. Involved in oxygen transport from the lung to the various peripheral tissues. From Pongo pygmaeus (Bornean orangutan).
   2612..2667    +  polyA_signal   β-globin poly(A) signal: rabbit β-globin polyadenylation signal (Gil and Proudfoot, 1987)
   3646..3666    +  protein_bind   attB4: mutant version of attB; core recombination site for the Gateway® BP reaction BP Clonase™
   3734..3945    +  promoter       EF-1α core promoter: core promoter for human elongation factor EF-1α
   3946..4884    +  intron         EF-1α intron A: intron upstream of the start codon of human EF-1α
   4911..4931    +  protein_bind   attB1: mutant version of attB; core recombination site for the Gateway® BP reaction BP Clonase™
   4951..5646    +  CDS            mKate2: mKate2 is a basic (constitutively fluorescent) red fluorescent protein published in 2009, derived from Entacmaea quadricolor. It is reported to be a rapidly-maturing monomer with moderate acid sensitivity.
   5666..5690    -  protein_bind   attB2: mutant version of attB; recombination site for the Gateway® BP reaction BP Clonase™
   5830..5904    +  CDS            HBB (fragment): HBB_PONPY - Experimental evidence at transcript level: Swiss-Prot protein existence level 2. Involved in oxygen transport from the lung to the various peripheral tissues. From Pongo pygmaeus (Bornean orangutan).
   5975..6030    +  polyA_signal   β-globin poly(A) signal: rabbit β-globin polyadenylation signal (Gil and Proudfoot, 1987)
   6414..6439    +  misc_feature   SA: splice acceptor site
   7111..7131    +  protein_bind   attB4: mutant version of attB; core recombination site for the Gateway® BP reaction BP Clonase™
   7199..7410    +  promoter       EF-1α core promoter: core promoter for human elongation factor EF-1α
   7411..8349    +  intron         EF-1α intron A: intron upstream of the start codon of human EF-1α
   8376..8396    +  protein_bind   attB1: mutant version of attB; core recombination site for the Gateway® BP reaction BP Clonase™
   8407..9123    +  CDS            EBFP2: EBFP2 is a basic (constitutively fluorescent) blue fluorescent protein published in 2007, derived from Aequorea victoria. It is reported to be a rapidly-maturing monomer with moderate acid sensitivity.
   9131..9155    -  protein_bind   attB2: mutant version of attB; recombination site for the Gateway® BP reaction BP Clonase™
   9159..9239    +  CDS            HBB (fragment): HBB_PONPY - Experimental evidence at transcript level: Swiss-Prot protein existence level 2. Involved in oxygen transport from the lung to the various peripheral tissues. From Pongo pygmaeus (Bornean orangutan).
   9310..9365    +  polyA_signal   β-globin poly(A) signal: rabbit β-globin polyadenylation signal (Gil and Proudfoot, 1987)
   9748..9770    -  protein_bind   lac operator (fragment): The lac repressor binds to the lac operator to inhibit transcription in E. coli. This inhibition can be relieved by adding lactose or isopropyl-β-D-thiogalactopyranoside (IPTG). lac repressor encoded by lacI
   9774..9804    -  promoter       lac promoter: promoter for the E. coli lac operon
   9819..9840    -  protein_bind   CAP binding site: CAP binding activates transcription in the presence of cAMP. E. coli catabolite activator protein
   9853..9892    -  CDS            lacI (fragment): lac repressor; lacI; The lac repressor binds to the lac operator to inhibit transcription in E. coli. This inhibition can be relieved by adding lactose or isopropyl-β-D-thiogalactopyranoside (IPTG).
  10065..10874   +  CDS            KanR: aminoglycoside phosphotransferase; aph(3')-Ia; confers resistance to kanamycin in bacteria or G418 (Geneticin®) in eukaryotes
>Addgene plasmid #103670 | LSB-hsa-miR-595 | depositor full sequence | sequence record 196388 | Full Sequence
AATTGAGGGGATAACGCAGGAAAGAACATGTGAGCAAAAGGCCAGCAAAAGGCCAGGAACCGTAAAAAGG
CCGCGTTGCTGGCGTTTTTCCATAGGCTCCGCCCCCCTGACGAGCATCACAAAAATCGACGCTCAAGTCA
GAGGTGGCGAAACCCGACAGGACTATAAAGATACCAGGCGTTTCCCCCTGGAAGCTCCCTCGTGCGCTCT
CCTGTTCCGACCCTGCCGCTTACCGGATACCTGTCCGCCTTTCTCCCTTCGGGAAGCGTGGCGCTTTCTC
ATAGCTCACGCTGTAGGTATCTCAGTTCGGTGTAGGTCGTTCGCTCCAAGCTGGGCTGTGTGCACGAACC
CCCCGTTCAGCCCGACCGCTGCGCCTTATCCGGTAACTATCGTCTTGAGTCCAACCCGGTAAGACACGAC
TTATCGCCACTGGCAGCAGCCACTGGTAACAGGATTAGCAGAGCGAGGTATGTAGGCGGTGCTACAGAGT
TCTTGAAGTGGTGGCCTAACTACGGCTACACTAGAAGAACAGTATTTGGTATCTGCGCTCTGCTGAAGCC
AGTTACCTTCGGAAAAAGAGTTGGTAGCTCTTGATCCGGCAAACAAACCACCGCTGGTAGCGGTGGTTTT
TTTGTTTGCAAGCAGCAGATTACGCGCAGAAAAAAAGGATCTCAAGAAGATCCTTTGATCTTTTCTACGG
GGTCTGACGCTCAGTGGAACGAAAACTCACGTTAAGGGATTTTGGTCATGAGATTATCAAAAAGGATCTT
CACCTAGATCCTTTTAAATTAAAAATGAAGTTTTAAATCAATCTAAAGTATATATGAGTAAACTTGGTCT
GACAGTTACCAATGCTTAATCAGTGAGGCACCTATCTCAGCGATCTGTCTATTTCGTTCATCCATAGTTG
CCTGACTCCCCGTCGTGTAGATAACTACGATACGGGAGGGCTTACCATCTGGCCCCAGTGCTGCAATGAT
ACCGCGAGAACCACGCTCACCGGCTCCAGATTTATCAGCAATAAACCAGCCAGCCGGAAGGGCCGAGCGC
AGAAGTGGTCCTGCAACTTTATCCGCCTCCATCCAGTCTATTAATTGTTGCCGGGAAGCTAGAGTAAGTA
GTTCGCCAGTTAATAGTTTGCGCAACGTTGTTGCCATTGCTACAGGCATCGTGGTGTCACGCTCGTCGTT
TGGTATGGCTTCATTCAGCTCCGGTTCCCAACGATCAAGGCGAGTTACATGATCCCCCATGTTGTGCAAA
AAAGCGGTTAGCTCCTTCGGTCCTCCGATCGTTGTCAGAAGTAAGTTGGCCGCAGTGTTATCACTCATGG
TTATGGCAGCACTGCATAATTCTCTTACTGTCATGCCATCCGTAAGATGCTTTTCTGTGACTGGTGAGTA
CTCAACCAAGTCATTCTGAGAATAGTGTATGCGGCGACCGAGTTGCTCTTGCCCGGCGTCAATACGGGAT
AATACCGCGCCACATAGCAGAACTTTAAAAGTGCTCATCATTGGAAAACGTTCTTCGGGGCGAAAACTCT
CAAGGATCTTACCGCTGTTGAGATCCAGTTCGATGTAACCCACTCGTGCACCCAACTGATCTTCAGCATC
TTTTACTTTCACCAGCGTTTCTGGGTGAGCAAAAACAGGAAGGCAAAATGCCGCAAAAAAGGGAATAAGG
GCGACACGGAAATGTTGAATACTCATACTCTTCCTTTTTCAATATTATTGAAGCATTTATCAGGGTTATT
GTCTCATGAGCGGATACATATTTGAATGTAGCTCCGAATTTCTCGAGGGCTTGTCGACGACGGCGGTCTC
CGTCGTCAGGATCATGAATTCGACCCGCCTGCCACCATGACCGAGTACAAGCCCACGGTGCGCCTCGCCA
CCCGCGACGACGTCCCCCGGGCCGTACGCACCCTCGCCGCCGCGTTCGCCGACTACCCCGCCACGCGCCA
CACCGTCGACCCGGACCGCCACATCGAGCGGGTCACCGAGCTGCAAGAACTCTTCCTCACGCGCGTCGGG
CTCGACATCGGCAAGGTGTGGGTCGCGGACGACGGCGCCGCGGTGGCGGTCTGGACCACGCCGGAGAGCG
TCGAAGCGGGGGCGGTGTTCGCCGAGATCGGCCCGCGCATGGCCGAGTTGAGCGGTTCCCGGCTGGCCGC
GCAGCAACAGATGGAAGGCCTCCTGGCGCCGCACCGGCCCAAGGAGCCCGCGTGGTTCCTGGCCACCGTC
GGCGTCTCGCCCGACCACCAGGGCAAGGGTCTGGGCAGCGCCGTCGTGCTCCCCGGAGTGGAGGCGGCCG
AGCGCGCCGGGGTGCCCGCCTTCCTGGAGACATCCGCGCCCCGCAACCTCCCCTTCTACGAGCGGCTCGG
CTTCACCGTCACCGCCGACGTCGAGGTGCCCGAAGGACCGCGCACCTGGTGCATGACCCGCAAGCCCGGT
GCCTGATACGCGTGAATTCACTCCTCAGGTGCAGGCTGCCTATCAGAAGGTGGTGGCTGGTGTGGCCAAT
GCCCTGGCTCACAAATACCACTGAGATCTTTTTCCCTCTGCCAAAAATTATGGGGACATCATGAAGCCCC
TTGAGCATCTGACTTCTGGCTAATAAAGGAAATTTATTTTCATTGCAATAGTGTGTTGGAATTTTTTGTG
TCTCTCACTCGGAAGGACATATGGGAGGGCAAATCATTTAAAACATCAGAATGAGTATTTGGTTTAGAGT
TTGGCAACATATGCCCATATGCTGGCTGCCATGAACAAAGGTTGGCTATAAAGAGGTCATCAGTATATGA
AACAGCCCCCTGCTGTCCATTCCTTATTCCATAGAAAAGCCTTGACTTGAGGTTAGATTTTTTTTATATT
TTGTTTTGTGTTATTTTTTTCTTTAACATCCCTAAAATTTTCCTTACATGTTTTACTAGCCAGATTTTTC
CTCCTCTCCTGACTACTCCCAGTCATAGCTGTCCCTCTTCTCTTATGGAGATCCCTCGACCTGCAGCCCA
AGCTTGAATTCTCTAGAATTACCCTGTTATCCCTATGCTTGGTTTACCGAGCTCTTATTGGTTTTCAAAC
TTCATTGACTGTGCCCAACGCGCCTGGGAGCTCACGGGGACAGCCCCCCCCCAAAGCCCCCAGGGATGTA
ATTACGTCCCTCCCCCGCTAGGGGGCAGCAGCGAGCCGCCCGGGGCTCCGCTCCGGTCCGGCGCTCCCCC
CGCATCCCCGAGCCGGCAGCGTGCGGGGACAGCCCGGGCACGGGGAAGGTGGCACGGGATCGCTTTCCTC
TGAACGCTTCTCGCTGCTCTTTGAGCCTGCAGACACCTGGGGGGATACGGGGAAAAAGCTAGGCTGAAAG
ACCGGTTCTTAGAATGACACGCGCCTGGGAGCTCACGGGGACAGCCCCCCCCCAAAGCCCCCAGGGATGT
AATTACGTCCCTCCCCCGCTAGGGGGCAGCAGCGAGCCGCCCGGGGCTCCGCTCCGGTCCGGCGCTCCCC
CCGCATCCCCGAGCCGGCAGCGTGCGGGGACAGCCCGGGCACGGGGAAGGTGGCACGGGATCGCTTTCCT
CTGAACGCTTCTCGCTGCTCTTTGAGCCTGCAGACACCTGGGGGGATACGGGGAAAAAGCTAACTTCTGA
GACGACAACTTTGTATAGAAAAGTTGGCTCCGAATTCGCCCTTGACAGCAGAGATCCAGTTTGGTTAATT
AATTGGCTCCGGTGCCCGTCAGTGGGCAGAGCGCACATCGCCCACAGTCCCCGAGAAGTTGTGGGGAGGG
GTCGGCAATTGAACCGGTGCCTAGAGAAGGTGGCGCGGGGTAAACTGGGAAAGTGATGTCGTGTACTGGC
TCCGCCTTTTTCCCGAGGGTGGGGGAGAACCGTATATAAGTGCAGTAGTCGCCGTGAACGTTCTTTTTCG
CAACGGGTTTGCCGCCAGAACACAGGTAAGTGCCGTGTGTGGTTCCCGCGGGCCTGGCCTCTTTACGGGT
TATGGCCCTTGCGTGCCTTGAATTACTTCCACCTGGCTGCAGTACGTGATTCTTGATCCCGAGCTTCGGG
TTGGAAGTGGGTGGGAGAGTTCGAGGCCTTGCGCTTAAGGAGCCCCTTCGCCTCGTGCTTGAGTTGAGGC
CTGGCCTGGGCGCTGGGGCCGCCGCGTGCGAATCTGGTGGCACCTTCGCGCCTGTCTCGCTGCTTTCGAT
AAGTCTCTAGCCATTTAAAATTTTTGATGACCTGCTGCGACGCTTTTTTTCTGGCAAGATAGTCTTGTAA
ATGCGGGCCAAGATCTGCACACTGGTATTTCGGTTTTTGGGGCCGCGGGCGGCGACGGGGCCCGTGCGTC
CCAGCGCACATGTTCGGCGAGGCGGGGCCTGCGAGCGCGGCCACCGAGAATCGGACGGGGGTAGTCTCAA
GCTGGCCGGCCTGCTCTGGTGCCTGGCCTCGCGCCGCCGTGTATCGCCCCGCCCTGGGCGGCAAGGCTGG
CCCGGTCGGCACCAGTTGCGTGAGCGGAAAGATGGCCGCTTCCCGGCCCTGCTGCAGGGAGCTCAAAATG
GAGGACGCGGCGCTCGGGAGAGCGGGCGGGTGAGTCACCCACACAAAGGAAAAGGGCCTTTCCGTCCTCA
GCCGTCGCTTCATGTGACTCCACGGAGTACCGGGCGCCGTCCAGGCACCTCGATTAGTTCTCGAGCTTTT
GGAGTACGTCGTCTTTAGGTTGGGGGGAGGGGTTTTATGCGATGGAGTTTCCCCACACTGAGTGGGTGGA
GACTGAAGTTAGGCCAGCTTGGCACTTGATGTAATTCTCCTTGGAATTTGCCCTTTTTGAGTTTGGATCT
TGGTTCATTCTCAAGCCTCAGACAGTGGTTCAAAGTTTTTTTCTTCCATTTCAGGTGTCGTGAGAAGGGC
GAATTCGACCCAAGTTTGTACAAAAAAGCAGGCTGGATCCAGGTGCCACCATGGTGAGCGAGCTGATTAA
GGAGAACATGCACATGAAGCTGTACATGGAGGGCACCGTGAACAACCACCACTTCAAGTGCACATCCGAG
GGCGAAGGCAAGCCCTACGAGGGCACCCAGACCATGAGAATCAAGGCGGTCGAGGGCGGCCCTCTCCCCT
TCGCCTTCGACATCCTGGCTACCAGCTTCATGTACGGCAGCAAAACCTTCATCAACCACACCCAGGGCAT
CCCCGACTTCTTTAAGCAGTCCTTCCCCGAGGGCTTCACATGGGAGAGAGTCACCACATACGAAGATGGG
GGCGTGCTGACCGCTACCCAGGACACCAGCCTCCAGGACGGCTGCCTCATCTACAACGTCAAGATCAGAG
GGGTGAACTTCCCATCCAACGGCCCTGTGATGCAGAAGAAAACACTCGGCTGGGAGGCCTCCACCGAGAC
ACTGTACCCCGCTGACGGCGGCCTGGAAGGCAGAGCCGACATGGCCCTGAAGCTCGTGGGCGGGGGCCAC
CTGATCTGCAACCTTAAGACCACATACAGATCCAAGAAACCCGCTAAGAACCTCAAGATGCCCGGCGTCT
ACTATGTGGACAGGAGACTGGAAAGAATCAAGGAGGCCGACAAAGAGACATACGTCGAGCAGCACGAGGT
GGCTGTGGCCAGATACTGCGACCTCCCTAGCAAACTGGGGCACAAACTTAATTGAGAATTCTACCACCCA
GCTTTCTTGTACAAAGTGGTACGTCTCAAGACCAGAGGTCTCTGCTTCACACGCCAGACACACCACGGCA
CACTTCAGACACACCACGGCACACTTCAGACACACCACGGCACACTTCAGACACACCACGGCACACTTCC
AACCAGAAGAGACCTGTGCTTCACTCCTCAGGTGCAGGCTGCCTATCAGAAGGTGGTGGCTGGTGTGGCC
AATGCCCTGGCTCACAAATACCACTGAGATCTTTTTCCCTCTGCCAAAAATTATGGGGACATCATGAAGC
CCCTTGAGCATCTGACTTCTGGCTAATAAAGGAAATTTATTTTCATTGCAATAGTGTGTTGGAATTTTTT
GTGTCTCTCACTCGGAAGGACATATGGGAGGGCAAATCATTTAAAACATCAGAATGAGTATTTGGTTTAG
AGTTTGGCAACATATGCCCATATGCTGGCTGCCATGAACAAAGGTTGGCTATAAAGAGGTCATCAGTATA
TGAAACAGCCCCCTGCTGTCCATTCCTTATTCCATAGAAAAGCCTTGACTTGAGGTTAGATTTTTTTTAT
ATTTTGTTTTGTGTTATTTTTTTCTTTAACATCCCTAAAATTTTCCTTACATGTTTTACTAGCCAGATTT
TTCCTCCTCTCCTGACTACTCCCAGTCATAGCTGTCCCTCTTCTCTTATGGAGATCCCGAGCGGTGCGTT
TTTATGCTTGTAGTATTGTATAATGTTTTTAAGATCCAAGCTTCTGACCTCTTCTCTTCCTCCCACAGGG
CCTCGAGACAATTGCATCGATGGTACCAGTGAAAGTCTGCAATGAATTCGAGTTGGCGCGCCTGTCATTC
TAAATCTCTCTTTCAGCCTAAAGCTTTTTCCCCGTATCCCCCCAGGTGTCTGCAGGCTCAAAGAGCAGCG
AGAAGCGTTCAGAGGAAAGCGATCCCGTGCCACCTTCCCCGTGCCCGGGCTGTCCCCGCACGCTGCCGGC
TCGGGGATGCGGGGGGAGCGCCGGACCGGAGCGGAGCCCCGGGCGGCTCGCTGCTGCCCCCTAGCGGGGG
AGGGACGTAATTACATCCCTGGGGGCTTTGGGAGGGGGCTGTCCCCGTGAGCTCCCAGGCGCGCCTGTCA
TTCTAAATCTCTCTTTCAGCCTAAAGCTTTTTCCCCGTATCCCCCCAGGTGTCTGCAGGCTCAAAGAGCA
GCGAGAAGCGTTCAGAGGAAAGCGATCCCGTGCCACCTTCCCCGTGCCCGGGCTGTCCCCGCACGCTGCC
GGCTCGGGGATGCGGGGGGAGCGCCGGACCGGAGCGGAGCCCCGGGCGGCTCGCTGCTGCCCCCTAGCGG
GGGAGGGACGTAATTACATCCCTGGGGGCTTTGGGGGGGGGCTGTCCCCGTGAGCTCCCAGGCGCGCCAA
CTCGGTACCGTATCGATGTCGACGTTAACGCTAGTGATATCAACTTTGTATAGAAAAGTTGGCTCCGAAT
TCGCCCTTGACAGCAGAGATCCAGTTTGGTTAATTAATTGGCTCCGGTGCCCGTCAGTGGGCAGAGCGCA
CATCGCCCACAGTCCCCGAGAAGTTGTGGGGAGGGGTCGGCAATTGAACCGGTGCCTAGAGAAGGTGGCG
CGGGGTAAACTGGGAAAGTGATGTCGTGTACTGGCTCCGCCTTTTTCCCGAGGGTGGGGGAGAACCGTAT
ATAAGTGCAGTAGTCGCCGTGAACGTTCTTTTTCGCAACGGGTTTGCCGCCAGAACACAGGTAAGTGCCG
TGTGTGGTTCCCGCGGGCCTGGCCTCTTTACGGGTTATGGCCCTTGCGTGCCTTGAATTACTTCCACCTG
GCTGCAGTACGTGATTCTTGATCCCGAGCTTCGGGTTGGAAGTGGGTGGGAGAGTTCGAGGCCTTGCGCT
TAAGGAGCCCCTTCGCCTCGTGCTTGAGTTGAGGCCTGGCCTGGGCGCTGGGGCCGCCGCGTGCGAATCT
GGTGGCACCTTCGCGCCTGTCTCGCTGCTTTCGATAAGTCTCTAGCCATTTAAAATTTTTGATGACCTGC
TGCGACGCTTTTTTTCTGGCAAGATAGTCTTGTAAATGCGGGCCAAGATCTGCACACTGGTATTTCGGTT
TTTGGGGCCGCGGGCGGCGACGGGGCCCGTGCGTCCCAGCGCACATGTTCGGCGAGGCGGGGCCTGCGAG
CGCGGCCACCGAGAATCGGACGGGGGTAGTCTCAAGCTGGCCGGCCTGCTCTGGTGCCTGGCCTCGCGCC
GCCGTGTATCGCCCCGCCCTGGGCGGCAAGGCTGGCCCGGTCGGCACCAGTTGCGTGAGCGGAAAGATGG
CCGCTTCCCGGCCCTGCTGCAGGGAGCTCAAAATGGAGGACGCGGCGCTCGGGAGAGCGGGCGGGTGAGT
CACCCACACAAAGGAAAAGGGCCTTTCCGTCCTCAGCCGTCGCTTCATGTGACTCCACGGAGTACCGGGC
GCCGTCCAGGCACCTCGATTAGTTCTCGAGCTTTTGGAGTACGTCGTCTTTAGGTTGGGGGGAGGGGTTT
TATGCGATGGAGTTTCCCCACACTGAGTGGGTGGAGACTGAAGTTAGGCCAGCTTGGCACTTGATGTAAT
TCTCCTTGGAATTTGCCCTTTTTGAGTTTGGATCTTGGTTCATTCTCAAGCCTCAGACAGTGGTTCAAAG
TTTTTTTCTTCCATTTCAGGTGTCGTGAGAAGGGCGAATTCGACCCAAGTTTGTACAAAAAAGCAGGCTC
GCCACCATGGTGAGCAAGGGCGAGGAGCTGTTCACCGGGGTGGTGCCCATCCTGGTCGAGCTGGACGGCG
ACGTAAACGGCCACAAGTTCAGCGTGAGGGGCGAGGGCGAGGGCGATGCCACCAACGGCAAGCTGACCCT
GAAGTTCATCTGCACCACCGGCAAGCTGCCCGTGCCCTGGCCCACCCTCGTGACCACCCTGAGCCACGGC
GTGCAGTGCTTCGCCCGCTACCCCGACCACATGAAGCAGCACGACTTCTTCAAGTCCGCCATGCCCGAAG
GCTACGTCCAGGAGCGCACCATCTTCTTCAAGGACGACGGCACCTACAAGACCCGCGCCGAGGTGAAGTT
CGAGGGCGACACCCTAGTGAACCGCATCGAGCTGAAGGGCGTCGACTTCAAGGAGGACGGCAACATCCTG
GGGCACAAGCTGGAGTACAACTTCAACAGCCACAACATCTATATCATGGCCGTCAAGCAGAAGAACGGCA
TCAAGGTGAACTTCAAGATCCGCCACAACGTGGAGGACGGCAGCGTGCAGCTCGCCGACCACTACCAGCA
GAACACCCCCATCGGCGACGGCCCCGTGCTGCTGCCCGACAGCCACTACCTGAGCACCCAGTCCGTGCTG
AGCAAAGACCCCAACGAGAAGCGCGATCACATGGTCCTGCTGGAGTTCCGCACCGCCGCCGGGATCACTC
TCGGCATGGACGAGCTGTACAAGTAATACCACCCAGCTTTCTTGTACAAAGTGGTACGCGTGAATTCACT
CCTCAGGTGCAGGCTGCCTATCAGAAGGTGGTGGCTGGTGTGGCCAATGCCCTGGCTCACAAATACCACT
GAGATCTTTTTCCCTCTGCCAAAAATTATGGGGACATCATGAAGCCCCTTGAGCATCTGACTTCTGGCTA
ATAAAGGAAATTTATTTTCATTGCAATAGTGTGTTGGAATTTTTTGTGTCTCTCACTCGGAAGGACATAT
GGGAGGGCAAATCATTTAAAACATCAGAATGAGTATTTGGTTTAGAGTTTGGCAACATATGCCCATATGC
TGGCTGCCATGAACAAAGGTTGGCTATAAAGAGGTCATCAGTATATGAAACAGCCCCCTGCTGTCCATTC
CTTATTCCATAGAAAAGCCTTGACTTGAGGTTAGATTTTTTTTATATTTTGTTTTGTGTTATTTTTTTCT
TTAACATCCCTAAAATTTTCCTTACATGTTTTACTAGCCAGATTTTTCCTCCTCTCCTGACTACTCCCAG
TCATAGCTGTCCCTCTTCTCTTATGGAGATCCCTCGACCTGCAGCCCAAGCTTGGCGTAATCATGGTCAT
AGCTGTTTCCTGTGTGAAATTGTTATCCGCTCACAATTCCACACAACATACGAGCCGGAAGCATAAAGTG
TAAAGCCTGGGGTGCCTAATGAGTGAGCTAACTCACATTAATTGCGTTGCGCTCACTGCCCGCTTTCCAG
TCGGGAAACCTGTCGTGCCAGCGGATCGACAGTACTAAGCTTGGTCTAATACCCAATCTCTCGTCTTATC
CAGATGTTTTATACGCCTCTGGCCCGTGTCTCAAAATCTCTGATGTTACATTGCACAAGATAAAATAATA
TCATCATGAACAATAAAACTGTCTGCTTACATAAACAGTAATACAAGGGGTGTTATGAGCCATATTCAAC
GGGAAACGTCGAGGCCGCGATTAAATTCCAACATGGATGCTGATTTATATGGGTATAAATGGGCTCGCGA
TAATGTCGGGCAATCAGGTGCGACAATCTATCGCTTGTATGGGAAGCCCGATGCGCCAGAGTTGTTTCTG
AAACATGGCAAAGGTAGCGTTGCCAATGATGTTACAGATGAGATGGTCAGACTAAACTGGCTGACGGAAT
TTATGCCTCTTCCGACCATCAAGCATTTTATCCGTACTCCTGATGATGCATGGTTACTCACCACTGCGAT
CCCCGGAAAAACAGCATTCCAGGTATTAGAAGAATATCCTGATTCAGGTGAAAATATTGTTGATGCGCTG
GCAGTGTTCCTGCGCCGGTTGCATTCGATTCCTGTTTGTAATTGTCCTTTTAACAGCGATCGCGTATTTC
GTCTCGCTCAGGCGCAATCACGAATGAATAACGGTTTGGTTGATGCGAGTGATTTTGATGACGAGCGTAA
TGGCTGGCCTGTTGAACAAGTCTGGAAAGAAATGCATAAACTTTTGCCATTCTCACCGGATTCAGTCGTC
ACTCATGGTGATTTCTCACTTGATAACCTTATTTTTGACGAGGGGAAATTAATAGGTTGTATTGATGTTG
GACGAGTCGGAATCGCAGACCGATACCAGGATCTTGCCATCCTATGGAACTGCCTCGGTGAGTTTTCTCC
TTCATTACAGAAACGGCTTTTTCAAAAATATGGTATTGATAATCCTGATATGAATAAATTGCAGTTTCAT
TTGATGCTCGATGAGTTTTTCTAATCAGAATTGGTTAATTGGTTGTAACACTGGCAGAGCATTACGCTGA
CTTGACGGGACGGCGCAAGCTCATGACCAAAATCCCTTAACGTGAGTTACGCGTCGTTCCACTGAGCGTC
AGAGGTATCACTAGTATTACAGAGGTAAGTTATAACAGTCGCCTAACCC
