>Addgene plasmid #103670 | LSB-hsa-miR-595 | depositor partial sequence | sequence record 196389 | hsa-miR-595 target
AGACACACCACGGCACACTTC
